Addgene plasmid #36774: TAL2361
Depositing lab: Keith Joung. Depositing organization: Massachusetts General Hospital. Publication: FLASH assembly of TALENs for high-throughput genome editing. Reyon D, Tsai SQ, Khayter C, Foden JA, Sander JD, Joung JK. Nat Biotechnol. 2012 Apr 8. doi: 10.1038/nbt.2170. PubMed 22484455.
Backbone
  Vector backbone: JDS71
  Backbone manufacturer: Joung lab (Addgene Plasmid # 32287)
  Backbone size w/o insert (bp): 6447
  Vector type: Mammalian, T7 for in vitro mRNA synthesis
Growth in bacteria
  Bacterial resistance: Ampicillin, 100 μg/mL
  Growth temperature: 37°C
  Growth strain: XL1 Blue
  Copy number: High Copy
Gene/Insert
  Gene/Insert name: CBX8-TALEN_Right (alt name: CBX8)
  Species: H. sapiens (human)
  Insert size (bp): 1538
  Entrez Gene: Cbx8 (a.k.a. Pc3)
  Promoter: CMV
  Tag / fusion protein: 3X Flag (N terminal on backbone); WT FOKI (C terminal on backbone)
  Cloning method: Restriction Enzyme; 5′ cloning site BsmBI (destroyed during cloning); 3′ cloning site BsmBI (destroyed during cloning)
  Sequencing primers: 5′ CMV-F; 3′ BGH-rev
Terms and licenses: Academic/Nonprofit Terms; Industry Terms: Not Available to Industry
Depositor comments: Target binding site: TTCAGGAGGGCTTCGGC It is strongly recommended that users perform a diagnostic digest to verify this plasmid prior to use. For example, a double digest of the plasmid with BamHI and KpnI should result in two bands at 2.2kb and 5.9kb.
How to cite: TAL2361 was a gift from Keith Joung (Addgene plasmid # 36774 ; http://n2t.net/addgene:36774 ; RRID:Addgene_36774)
