[The description below was written by a language model from this plasmid's Addgene catalogue record.]
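Description:
TAL2361 is a mammalian expression plasmid encoding the right-hand monomer of a TALE nuclease (TALEN) pair directed against the human CBX8 gene, a Polycomb-group chromobox family member. It is built on the JDS71 backbone, a roughly 6.4 kb TALEN expression vector, and is maintained in E. coli as a high-copy plasmid under ampicillin selection. The record gives no feature table, so the origin of replication and the polyadenylation signal are not explicitly listed, although the use of a BGH reverse sequencing primer suggests a BGH terminator region downstream of the coding sequence.

The insert is an approximately 1.5 kb array of TAL effector repeats, assembled by the FLASH method and cloned into the backbone through BsmBI sites that were destroyed in the process. BsmBI is a type IIS enzyme, so the repeat array joins in frame with the flanking TALE sequences carried by the vector. The backbone supplies an N-terminal 3X FLAG tag for detection and a C-terminal wild-type FokI nuclease domain, giving a complete TALEN open reading frame once the repeat array is in place. Expression in mammalian cells is driven by the CMV promoter, and a T7 promoter allows in vitro transcription of mRNA, for example for microinjection or direct delivery of transcript.

Because FokI cleaves only as a dimer, this construct is intended to be used with the matching left-hand CBX8 TALEN. Binding of the two monomers to adjacent half-sites brings the nuclease domains together to produce a double-strand break, enabling targeted mutagenesis or editing of the CBX8 locus in human cells.
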