>Addgene plasmid #36774 | TAL2361 | depositor partial sequence | sequence record 45967 | TAL2361 sequence 1538 bps
GAACCTGACCCCAGACCAGGTAGTCGCAATCGCGTCAAACGGAGGGGGAAAGCAAGCCCTGGAAACCGTG
CAAAGGTTGTTGCCGGTCCTTTGTCAAGACCACGGCCTTACACCGGAGCAAGTCGTGGCCATTGCATCCC
ACGACGGTGGCAAACAGGCTCTTGAGACGGTTCAGAGACTTCTCCCAGTTCTCTGTCAAGCCCACGGGCT
GACTCCCGATCAAGTTGTAGCGATTGCGTCGAACATTGGAGGGAAACAAGCATTGGAGACTGTCCAACGG
CTCCTTCCCGTGTTGTGTCAAGCCCACGGTTTGACGCCTGCACAAGTGGTCGCCATCGCCAACAACAACG
GCGGTAAGCAGGCGCTGGAAACAGTACAGCGCCTGCTGCCTGTACTGTGCCAGGATCATGGACTGACCCC
AGACCAGGTAGTCGCAATCGCGAACAATAATGGGGGAAAGCAAGCCCTGGAAACCGTGCAAAGGTTGTTG
CCGGTCCTTTGTCAAGACCACGGCCTTACACCGGAGCAAGTCGTGGCCATTGCAAGCAACATCGGTGGCA
AACAGGCTCTTGAGACGGTTCAGAGACTTCTCCCAGTTCTCTGTCAAGCCCACGGGCTGACTCCCGATCA
AGTTGTAGCGATTGCGAATAACAATGGAGGGAAACAAGCATTGGAGACTGTCCAACGGCTCCTTCCCGTG
TTGTGTCAAGCCCACGGTTTGACGCCTGCACAAGTGGTCGCCATCGCCAACAACAACGGCGGTAAGCAGG
CGCTGGAAACAGTACAGCGCCTGCTGCCTGTACTGTGCCAGGATCATGGACTGACCCCAGACCAGGTAGT
CGCAATCGCGAACAATAATGGGGGAAAGCAAGCCCTGGAAACCGTGCAAAGGTTGTTGCCGGTCCTTTGT
CAAGACCACGGCCTTACACCGGAGCAAGTCGTGGCCATTGCATCCCACGACGGTGGCAAACAGGCTCTTG
AGACGGTTCAGAGACTTCTCCCAGTTCTCTGTCAAGCCCACGGGCTGACTCCCGATCAAGTTGTAGCGAT
TGCGTCCAACGGTGGAGGGAAACAAGCATTGGAGACTGTCCAACGGCTCCTTCCCGTGTTGTGTCAAGCC
CACGGTTTGACGCCTGCACAAGTGGTCGCCATCGCCTCGAATGGCGGCGGTAAGCAGGCGCTGGAAACAG
TACAGCGCCTGCTGCCTGTACTGTGCCAGGATCATGGACTGACCCCAGACCAGGTAGTCGCAATCGCGTC
ACATGACGGGGGAAAGCAAGCCCTGGAAACCGTGCAAAGGTTGTTGCCGGTCCTTTGTCAAGACCACGGC
CTTACACCGGAGCAAGTCGTGGCCATTGCAAATAATAACGGTGGCAAACAGGCTCTTGAGACGGTTCAGA
GACTTCTCCCAGTTCTCTGTCAAGCCCACGGGCTGACTCCCGATCAAGTTGTAGCGATTGCGAATAACAA
TGGAGGGAAACAAGCATTGGAGACTGTCCAACGGCTCCTTCCCGTGTTGTGTCAAGCCCACGGTCTGA
