>Addgene plasmid #36774 | TAL2361 | addgene partial sequence | sequence record 48225 | CMV-F 5'-CGCAAATGGGCGGTAGGCGTG-3'
ACTAGAGAACCCACTGCTTACTGGCTTATCGAAATTAATACGACTCACTATAGGGAGACCCAAGCTGGCT
AGCACCATGGACTACAAAGACCATGACGGTGATTATAAAGATCATGACATCGATTACAAGGATGACGATG
ACAAGATGGCCCCCAAGAAGAAGAGGAAGGTGGGCATTCACCGCGGGGTACCTATGGTGGACTTGAGGAC
ACTCGGTTATTCGCAACAGCAACAGGAGAAAATCAAGCCTAAGGTCAGGAGCACCGTCGCGCAACACCAC
GAGGCGCTTGTGGGGCATGGCTTCACTCATGCGCATATTGTCGCGCTTTCACAGCACCCTGCGGCGCTTG
GGACGGTGGCTGTCAAATACCAAGATATGATTGCGGCCCTGCCCGAAGCCACGCACGAGGCAATTGTAGG
GGTCGGTAAACAGTGGTCGGGAGCGCGAGCACTTGAGGCGCTGCTGACTGTGGCGGGTGAGCTTAGGGGG
CCTCCGCTCCAGCTCGACACCGGGCAGCTGCTGAAGATCGCGAAGAGAGGGGGAGTAACAGCGGTAGAGG
CAGTGCACGCCTGGCGCAATGCGCTCACCGGGGCCCCCTTGAACCTGACCCCAGACCAGGTAGTCGCAAT
CGCGTCAAACGGAGGGGGAAAGCAAGCCCTGGAAACCGTGCAAAGGTTGTTGCCGGTCCTTTGTCAAGAC
CACGGCCTTACACCGGAGCAAGTCGTGGCCATTGCATCCCACGACGGTGGCAAACAGGCTCTTGAGACGG
TTCAGAGACTTCTCCCAGTTCTCTGTCAAGCCCACGGGCTGACTCCCGATCAAGTTGTAGCGATTGCGTC
GAACATTGGAGGGAAACAAGCATTGGAGACTGTCCAACGGCTC
