>Addgene plasmid #36774 | TAL2361 | addgene partial sequence | sequence record 48226 | JDS-TALEN-F 5'-TAGGGGTCGGTAAACAGTGG-3'
TTAGGGGGCCTCCGCTCCAGCTCGACACCGGGCAGCTGCTGAAGATCGCGAAGAGAGGGGGAGTAACAGC
GGTAGAGGCAGTGCACGCCTGGCGCAATGCGCTCACCGGGGCCCCCTTGAACCTGACCCCAGACCAGGTA
GTCGCAATCGCGTCAAACGGAGGGGGAAAGCAAGCCCTGGAAACCGTGCAAAGGTTGTTGCCGGTCCTTT
GTCAAGACCACGGCCTTACACCGGAGCAAGTCGTGGCCATTGCATCCCACGACGGTGGCAAACAGGCTCT
TGAGACGGTTCAGAGACTTCTCCCAGTTCTCTGTCAAGCCCACGGGCTGACTCCCGATCAAGTTGTAGCG
ATTGCGTCGAACATTGGAGGGAAACAAGCATTGGAGACTGTCCAACGGCTCCTTCCCGTGTTGTGTCAAG
CCCACGGTTTGACGCCTGCACAAGTGGTCGCCATCGCCAACAACAACGGCGGTAAGCAGGCGCTGGAAAC
AGTACAGCGCCTGCTGCCTGTACTGTGCCAGGATCATGGACTGACCCCAGACCAGGTAGTCGCAATCGCG
AACAATAATGGGGGAAAGCAAGCCCTGGAAACCGTGCAAAGGTTGTTGCCGGTCCTTTGTCAAGACCACG
GCCTTACACCGGAGCAAGTCGTGGCCATTGCAAGCAACATCGGTGGCAAACA
